LOCUS       Exported 8568 bp ds-DNA circular SYN 12-MAY-2021
DEFINITION  synthetic circular DNA
ACCESSION   .
VERSION     .
KEYWORDS    pCA-mTmG
SOURCE      synthetic DNA construct
  ORGANISM  synthetic DNA construct
REFERENCE   1 (bases 1 to 8568)
  TITLE     pCA-mTmG
REFERENCE   2 (bases 1 to 8568)
  AUTHORS   .
  TITLE     Direct Submission
  JOURNAL   Exported May 12, 2021 from SnapGene Server 1.1.58
            http://www.snapgene.com
FEATURES             Location/Qualifiers
     source          1..8568
                     /organism="synthetic DNA construct"
                     /mol_type="other DNA"
     rep_origin      complement(6..461)
                     /direction=LEFT
                     /label=f1 ori
                     /note="f1 bacteriophage origin of replication; arrow
                     indicates direction of (+) strand synthesis"
     primer_bind     complement(143..164)
                     /label=F1ori-F
                     /note="F1 origin, forward primer"
     primer_bind     355..374
                     /label=F1ori-R
                     /note="F1 origin, reverse primer"
     primer_bind     588..610
                     /label=M13/pUC Forward
                     /note="In lacZ gene"
     primer_bind     602..619
                     /label=M13 Forward
                     /note="In lacZ gene. Also called M13-F20 or M13 (-21)
                     Forward"
     primer_bind     603..619
                     /label=M13 fwd
                     /note="common sequencing primer, one of multiple similar
                     variants"
     primer_bind     626..645
                     /label=T7
                     /note="T7 promoter, forward primer"
     promoter        626..644
                     /label=T7 promoter
                     /note="promoter for bacteriophage T7 RNA polymerase"
     primer_bind     669..685
                     /label=pBluescriptKS
                     /note="For pBluescript vector"
     primer_bind     670..686
                     /label=KS primer
                     /note="common sequencing primer, one of multiple similar
                     variants"
     enhancer        791..1094
                     /label=CMV enhancer
                     /note="human cytomegalovirus immediate early enhancer"
     promoter        1096..1373
                     /label=chicken beta-actin promoter
     intron          1375..2392
                     /label=chimeric intron
                     /note="chimera between introns from chicken beta-actin and
                     rabbit beta-globin"
     primer_bind     2316..2338
                     /label=pCAGGS-5
                     /note="Chimeric intron in CAG promoter, forward primer"
     primer_bind     2400..2419
                     /label=pCAG-F
                     /note="Rabbit beta-globin intron, for pCAG plasmids,
                     forward primer"
     protein_bind    2494..2527
                     /label=loxP
                     /bound_moiety="Cre recombinase"
                     /note="Cre-mediated recombination occurs in the 8-bp core
                     sequence (GCATACAT)."
     CDS             2570..4000
                     /codon_start=1
                     /product="tandem dimeric (pseudo-monomeric) derivative of
                     DsRed (Shaner et al., 2004)"
                     /label=tdTomato
                     /note="mammalian codon-optimized"
                     /translation="MVSKGEEVIKEFMRFKVRMEGSMNGHEFEIEGEGEGRPYEGTQTA
                     KLKVTKGGPLPFAWDILSPQFMYGSKAYVKHPADIPDYKKLSFPEGFKWERVMNFEDGG
                     LVTVTQDSSLQDGTLIYKVKMRGTNFPPDGPVMQKKTMGWEASTERLYPRDGVLKGEIH
                     QALKLKDGGHYLVEFKTIYMAKKPVQLPGYYYVDTKLDITSHNEDYTIVEQYERSEGRH
                     HLFLGHGTGSTGSGSSGTASSEDNNMAVIKEFMRFKVRMEGSMNGHEFEIEGEGEGRPY
                     EGTQTAKLKVTKGGPLPFAWDILSPQFMYGSKAYVKHPADIPDYKKLSFPEGFKWERVM
                     NFEDGGLVTVTQDSSLQDGTLIYKVKMRGTNFPPDGPVMQKKTMGWEASTERLYPRDGV
                     LKGEIHQALKLKDGGRYLVEFKTIYMAKKPVQLPGYYYVDTKLDITSHNEDYTIVEQYE
                     RSEGRHHLFLYGMDELYK"
     intron          4084..4149
                     /label=small t intron
                     /note="SV40 (simian virus 40) small t antigen intron"
     CDS             4279..4299
                     /codon_start=1
                     /product="nuclear localization signal of SV40 (simian virus
                     40) large T antigen"
                     /label=SV40 NLS
                     /translation="PKKKRKV"
     polyA_signal    4724..4858
                     /label=SV40 poly(A) signal
                     /note="SV40 polyadenylation signal"
     protein_bind    4900..4933
                     /label=loxP
                     /bound_moiety="Cre recombinase"
                     /note="Cre-mediated recombination occurs in the 8-bp core
                     sequence (GCATACAT)."
     CDS             5090..5806
                     /codon_start=1
                     /product="the original enhanced GFP (Yang et al., 1996)"
                     /label=EGFP
                     /note="mammalian codon-optimized"
                     /translation="VSKGEELFTGVVPILVELDGDVNGHKFSVSGEGEGDATYGKLTLK
                     FICTTGKLPVPWPTLVTTLTYGVQCFSRYPDHMKQHDFFKSAMPEGYVQERTIFFKDDG
                     NYKTRAEVKFEGDTLVNRIELKGIDFKEDGNILGHKLEYNYNSHNVYIMADKQKNGIKV
                     NFKIRHNIEDGSVQLADHYQQNTPIGDGPVLLPDNHYLSTQSALSKDPNEKRDHMVLLE
                     FVTAAGITLGMDELYK"
     CDS             5090..5803
                     /codon_start=1
                     /product="enhanced GFP"
                     /label=EGFP
                     /translation="VSKGEELFTGVVPILVELDGDVNGHKFSVSGEGEGDATYGKLTLK
                     FICTTGKLPVPWPTLVTTLTYGVQCFSRYPDHMKQHDFFKSAMPEGYVQERTIFFKDDG
                     NYKTRAEVKFEGDTLVNRIELKGIDFKEDGNILGHKLEYNYNSHNVYIMADKQKNGIKV
                     NFKIRHNIEDGSVQLADHYQQNTPIGDGPVLLPDNHYLSTQSALSKDPNEKRDHMVLLE
                     FVTAAGITLGMDELYK"
     primer_bind     complement(5132..5153)
                     /label=EGFP-N
                     /note="EGFP, reverse primer"
     primer_bind     complement(5393..5412)
                     /label=EXFP-R
                     /note="For distinguishing EGFP variants, reverse primer"
     primer_bind     5740..5761
                     /label=EGFP-C
                     /note="EGFP, forward primer"
     primer_bind     complement(5821..5838)
                     /label=BGH-rev
                     /note="Bovine growth hormone terminator, reverse primer.
                     Also called BGH reverse"
     polyA_signal    5827..6051
                     /label=bGH poly(A) signal
                     /note="bovine growth hormone polyadenylation signal"
     polyA_signal    6194..6315
                     /label=SV40 poly(A) signal
                     /note="SV40 polyadenylation signal"
     promoter        complement(6383..6401)
                     /label=T3 promoter
                     /note="promoter for bacteriophage T3 RNA polymerase"
     primer_bind     complement(6422..6438)
                     /label=M13 rev
                     /note="common sequencing primer, one of multiple similar
                     variants"
     primer_bind     complement(6422..6438)
                     /label=M13 Reverse
                     /note="In lacZ gene. Also called M13-rev"
     primer_bind     complement(6435..6457)
                     /label=M13/pUC Reverse
                     /note="In lacZ gene"
     protein_bind    6446..6462
                     /label=lac operator
                     /bound_moiety="lac repressor encoded by lacI"
                     /note="The lac repressor binds to the lac operator to
                     inhibit transcription in E. coli. This inhibition can be
                     relieved by adding lactose or
                     isopropyl-beta-D-thiogalactopyranoside (IPTG)."
     promoter        complement(6470..6500)
                     /label=lac promoter
                     /note="promoter for the E. coli lac operon"
     protein_bind    6515..6536
                     /label=CAP binding site
                     /bound_moiety="E. coli catabolite activator protein"
                     /note="CAP binding activates transcription in the presence
                     of cAMP."
     primer_bind     complement(6653..6670)
                     /label=L4440
                     /note="L4440 vector, forward primer"
     rep_origin      complement(6824..7412)
                     /direction=LEFT
                     /label=ori
                     /note="high-copy-number ColE1/pMB1/pBR322/pUC origin of
                     replication"
     primer_bind     complement(6904..6923)
                     /label=pBR322ori-F
                     /note="pBR322 origin, forward primer"
     CDS             complement(7583..8443)
                     /codon_start=1
                     /gene="bla"
                     /product="beta-lactamase"
                     /label=AmpR
                     /note="confers resistance to ampicillin, carbenicillin, and
                     related antibiotics"
                     /translation="MSIQHFRVALIPFFAAFCLPVFAHPETLVKVKDAEDQLGARVGYI
                     ELDLNSGKILESFRPEERFPMMSTFKVLLCGAVLSRIDAGQEQLGRRIHYSQNDLVEYS
                     PVTEKHLTDGMTVRELCSAAITMSDNTAANLLLTTIGGPKELTAFLHNMGDHVTRLDRW
                     EPELNEAIPNDERDTTMPVAMATTLRKLLTGELLTLASRQQLIDWMEADKVAGPLLRSA
                     LPAGWFIADKSGAGERGSRGIIAALGPDGKPSRIVVIYTTGSQATMDERNRQIAEIGAS
                     LIKHW"
     primer_bind     8206..8225
                     /label=Amp-R
                     /note="Ampicillin resistance gene, reverse primer"
     promoter        complement(8444..8548)
                     /gene="bla"
                     /label=AmpR promoter
ORIGIN
        1 cacctaaatt gtaagcgtta atattttgtt aaaattcgcg ttaaattttt gttaaatcag
       61 ctcatttttt aaccaatagg ccgaaatcgg caaaatccct tataaatcaa aagaatagac
      121 cgagataggg ttgagtgttg ttccagtttg gaacaagagt ccactattaa agaacgtgga
      181 ctccaacgtc aaaggnnnnn nnnnnnnnnn nnnnnnnnnn nnnnnnnnnn nnnnnnnnnn
      241 nnnntnnnnn nnnnnnnnnn nnnnnnnnnn nnnnnnnnnn nnnnnnnnnn nnnnnnnnnn
      301 nnnnnnnnnn nnnnnnnnnn nnnnnnnnnn nnnnnngnnn nnnnnnnnnn nnnnnnnnnn
      361 nnnnnnnnnn nnnnnnnnnn nnnnnnnnnn nnnnnnnnnn nnnnnnnnnn nnnnnnnnnn
      421 nnnnnnnnnn nnnnnnnnnn nnnnnnnnnn nnnnnnnnnn ncccattcgc cattcaggct
      481 gcgcaactgt tgggaagggc gatcggtgcg ggcctcttcg ctattacgcc agctggcgaa
      541 agggggatgt gctgcaaggc gattaagttg ggtaacgcca gggttttccc agtcacgacg
      601 ttgtaaaacg acggccagtg aattgtaata cgactcacta tagggcgaat tgggtaccgg
      661 gccccccctc gaggtcgacg gtatcgataa gcttccctta attaaccgtt taaacaattc
      721 tgcaggaatc tagttattaa tagtaatcaa ttacggggtc attagttcat agcccatata
      781 tggagttccg cgttacataa cttacggtaa atggcccgcc tggctgaccg cccaacgacc
      841 cccgcccatt gacgtcaata atgacgtatg ttcccatagt aacgccaata gggactttcc
      901 attgacgtca atgggtggag tatttacggt aaactgccca cttggcagta catcaagtgt
      961 atcatatgcc aagtacgccc cctattgacg tcaatgacgg taaatggccc gcctggcatt
     1021 atgcccagta catgacctta tgggactttc ctacttggca gtacatctac gtattagtca
     1081 tcgctattac catggtcgag gtgagcccca cgttctgctt cactctcccc atctcccccc
     1141 cctccccacc cccaattttg tatttattta ttttttaatt attttgtgca gcgatggggg
     1201 cggggggggg gggggggcgc gcgccaggcg gggcggggcg gggcgagggg cggggcgggg
     1261 cgaggcggag aggtgcggcg gcagccaatc agagcggcgc gctccgaaag tttcctttta
     1321 tggcgaggcg gcggcggcgg cggccctata aaaagcgaag cgcgcggcgg gcggggagtc
     1381 gctgcgacgc tgccttcgcc ccgtgccccg ctccgccgcc gcctcgcgcc gcccgccccg
     1441 gctctgactg accgcgttac tcccacaggt gagcgggcgg gacggccctt ctcctccggg
     1501 ctgtaattag cgcttggttt aatgacggct tgtttctttt ctgtggctgc gtgaaagcct
     1561 tgaggggctc cgggagggcc ctttgtgcgg ggggagcggc tcggggggtg cgtgcgtgtg
     1621 tgtgtgcgtg gggagcgccg cgtgcggctc cgcgctgccc ggcggctgtg agcgctgcgg
     1681 gcgcggcgcg gggctttgtg cgctccgcag tgtgcgcgag gggagcgcgg ccgggggcgg
     1741 tgccccgcgg tgcggggggg gctgcgaggg gaacaaaggc tgcgtgcggg gtgtgtgcgt
     1801 gggggggtga gcagggggtg tgggcgcgtc ggtcgggctg caaccccccc tgcacccccc
     1861 tccccgagtt gctgagcacg gcccggcttc gggtgcgggg ctccgtacgg ggcgtggcgc
     1921 ggggctcgcc gtgccgggcg gggggtggcg gcaggtgggg gtgccgggcg gggcggggcc
     1981 gcctcgggcc ggggagggct cgggggaggg gcgcggcggc ccccggagcg ccggcggctg
     2041 tcgaggcgcg gcgagccgca gccattgcct tttatggtaa tcgtgcgaga gggcgcaggg
     2101 acttcctttg tcccaaatct gtgcggagcc gaaatctggg aggcgccgcc gcaccccctc
     2161 tagcgggcgc ggggcgaagc ggtgcggcgc cggcaggaag gaaatgggcg gggagggcct
     2221 tcgtgcgtcg ccgcgccgcc gtccccttct ccctctccag cctcggggct gtccgcgggg
     2281 ggacggctgc cttcgggggg gacggggcag ggcggggttc ggcttctggc gtgtgaccgg
     2341 cggctctaga gcctctgcta accatgttca tgccttcttc tttttcctac agctcctggg
     2401 caacgtgctg gttattgtgc tgtctcatca ttttggcaaa gaattgattt gataccgcgg
     2461 gctcgacact agtgaacctc ttcgagggac ctaataactt cgtatagcat acattatacg
     2521 aagttatatt aagggttccg gatccatggg ttgctgtttc tccaagacca tggtgagcaa
     2581 gggagaggag gtcatcaaag agttcatgcg cttcaaggtg cgcatggagg gctccatgaa
     2641 cggccacgag ttcgagatcg agggcgaggg cgagggccgc ccctacgagg gcacccagac
     2701 cgccaagctg aaggtgacca agggcggccc cctgcccttc gcctgggaca tcctgtcccc
     2761 ccagttcatg tacggctcca aggcgtacgt gaagcacccc gccgacatcc ccgattacaa
     2821 gaagctgtcc ttccccgagg gcttcaagtg ggagcgcgtg atgaacttcg aggacggcgg
     2881 tctggtgacc gtgacccagg actcctccct gcaggacggc acgctgatct acaaggtgaa
     2941 gatgcgcggc accaacttcc cccccgacgg ccccgtaatg cagaagaaga ccatgggctg
     3001 ggaggcctcc accgagcgcc tgtacccccg cgacggcgtg ctgaagggcg agatccacca
     3061 ggccctgaag ctgaaggacg gcggccacta cctggtggag ttcaagacca tctacatggc
     3121 caagaagccc gtgcaactgc ccggctacta ctacgtggac accaagctgg acatcacctc
     3181 ccacaacgag gactacacca tcgtggaaca gtacgagcgc tccgagggcc gccaccacct
     3241 gttcctgggg catggcaccg gcagcaccgg cagcggcagc tccggcaccg cctcctccga
     3301 ggacaacaac atggccgtca tcaaagagtt catgcgcttc aaggtgcgca tggagggctc
     3361 catgaacggc cacgagttcg agatcgaggg cgagggcgag ggccgcccct acgagggcac
     3421 ccagaccgcc aagctgaagg tgaccaaggg cggccccctg cccttcgcct gggacatcct
     3481 gtccccccag ttcatgtacg gctccaaggc gtacgtgaag caccccgccg acatccccga
     3541 ttacaagaag ctgtccttcc ccgagggctt caagtgggag cgcgtgatga acttcgagga
     3601 cggcggtctg gtgaccgtga cccaggactc ctccctgcag gacggcacgc tgatctacaa
     3661 ggtgaagatg cgcggcacca acttcccccc cgacggcccc gtaatgcaga agaagaccat
     3721 gggctgggag gcctccaccg agcgcctgta cccccgcgac ggcgtgctga agggcgagat
     3781 ccaccaggcc ctgaagctga aggacggcgg ccgctacctg gtggagttca agaccatcta
     3841 catggccaag aagcccgtgc aactgcccgg ctactactac gtggacacca agctggacat
     3901 cacctcccac aacgaggact acaccatcgt ggaacagtac gagcgctccg agggccgcca
     3961 ccacctgttc ctgtacggca tggacgagct gtacaagtaa ctcgagggat ctttgtgaag
     4021 gaaccttact tctgtggtgt gacataattg gacaaactac ctacagagat ttaaagctct
     4081 aaggtaaata taaaattttt aagtgtataa tgtgttaaac tactgattct aattgtttgt
     4141 gtattttaga ttccaaccta tggaactgat gaatgggagc agtggtggaa tgcctttaat
     4201 gaggaaaacc tgttttgctc agaagaaatg ccatctagtg atgatgaggc tactgctgac
     4261 tctcaacatt ctactcctcc aaaaaagaag agaaaggtag aagaccccaa ggactttcct
     4321 tcagaattgc taagtttttt gagtcatgct gtgtttagta atagaactct tgcttgcttt
     4381 gctatttaca ccacaaagga aaaagctgca ctgctataca agaaaattat ggaaaaatat
     4441 tctgtaacct ttataagtag gcataacagt tataatcata acatactgtt ttttcttact
     4501 ccacacaggc atagagtgtc tgctattaat aactatgctc aaaaattgtg tacctttagc
     4561 tttttaattt gtaaaggggt taataaggaa tatttgatgt atagtgcctt gactagagat
     4621 cataatcagc cataccacat ttgtagaggt tttacttgct ttaaaaaacc tcccacacct
     4681 ccccctgaac ctgaaacata aaatgaatgc aattgttgtt gttaacttgt ttattgcagc
     4741 ttataatggt tacaaataaa gcaatagcat cacaaatttc acaaataaag catttttttc
     4801 actgcattct agttgtggtt tgtccaaact catcaatgta tcttatcatg tctggatctg
     4861 acatggtaag taagcttggg ctgcaggtcg agggacctaa taacttcgta tagcatacat
     4921 tatacgaagt tatattaagg gttccggatc atcaccgcgg atgggttgct gtttctccaa
     4981 gaccgcagcg aagggagaag ccgccgcgga gaggcctggg gaggcggctg tggcctcgtc
     5041 gccttccaaa gcgaacggac aggagaatgg ccacgtgaag gtaggatccg tgagcaaggg
     5101 cgaggagctg ttcaccgggg tggtgcccat cctggtcgag ctggacggcg acgtaaacgg
     5161 ccacaagttc agcgtgtccg gcgagggcga gggcgatgcc acctacggca agctgaccct
     5221 gaagttcatc tgcaccaccg gcaagctgcc cgtgccctgg cccaccctcg tgaccaccct
     5281 gacctacggc gtgcagtgct tcagccgcta ccccgaccac atgaagcagc acgacttctt
     5341 caagtccgcc atgcccgaag gctacgtcca ggagcgcacc atcttcttca aggacgacgg
     5401 caactacaag acccgcgccg aggtgaagtt cgagggcgac accctggtga accgcatcga
     5461 gctgaagggc atcgacttca aggaggacgg caacatcctg gggcacaagc tggagtacaa
     5521 ctacaacagc cacaacgtct atatcatggc cgacaagcag aagaacggca tcaaggtgaa
     5581 cttcaagatc cgccacaaca tcgaggacgg cagcgtgcag ctcgccgacc actaccagca
     5641 gaacaccccc atcggcgacg gccccgtgct gctgcccgac aaccactacc tgagcaccca
     5701 gtccgccctg agcaaagacc ccaacgagaa gcgcgatcac atggtcctgc tggagttcgt
     5761 gaccgccgcc gggatcactc tcggcatgga cgagctgtac aagtaaagcg gccgctcgag
     5821 cctcgactgt gccttctagt tgccagccat ctgttgtttg cccctccccc gtgccttcct
     5881 tgaccctgga aggtgccact cccactgtcc tttcctaata aaatgaggaa attgcatcgc
     5941 attgtctgag taggtgtcat tctattctgg ggggtggggt ggggcaggac agcaaggggg
     6001 aggattggga agacaatagc aggcatgctg gggatgcggt gggctctatg gcttctgagc
     6061 atagggatcc ccgaattcta gataactgat cataatcagc cataccacat ttgtagaggt
     6121 tttacttgct ttaaaaaacc tcccacacct ccccctgaac ctgaaacata aaatgaatgc
     6181 aattgttgtt gttaacttgt ttattgcagc ttataatggt tacaaataaa gcaatagcat
     6241 cacaaatttc acaaataaag catttttttc actgcattct agttgtggtt tgtccaaact
     6301 catcaatgta tcttatttaa attgggcgcg cccaactagt tctagagcgg ccgccaccgc
     6361 ggtggagctc cagcttttgt tccctttagt gagggttaat ttcgagcttg gcgtaatcat
     6421 ggtcatagct gtttcctgtg tgaaattgtt atccgctcac aattccacac aacatacgag
     6481 ccggaagcat aaagtgtaaa gcctggggtg cctaatgagt gagctaactc acattaattg
     6541 cgttgcgctc actgcccgct ttccagtcgg gaaacctgtc gtgccagctg cattaatgaa
     6601 tcggccaacg cgcggggaga ggcggtttgc gtattgggcg ctcttccgct tcctcgctca
     6661 ctgactcgct gcgctcggtc gttcggctgc ggcgagcggt atcagctcac tcaaaggcgg
     6721 taatacggtt atccacagaa tcaggggata acgcaggaaa gaacatgtga gcaaaaggcc
     6781 agcaaaaggc caggaaccgt aaaaaggccg cgttgctggc gtttttccat aggctccgcc
     6841 cccctgacga gcatcacaaa aatcgacgct caagtcagag gtggcgaaac ccgacaggac
     6901 tataaagata ccaggcgttt ccccctggaa gctccctcgt gcgctctcct gttccgaccc
     6961 tgccgcttac cggatacctg tccgcctttc tcccttcggg aagcgtggcg ctttctcata
     7021 gctcacgctg taggtatctc agttcggtgt aggtcgttcg ctccaagctg ggctgtgtgc
     7081 acgaaccccc cgttcagccc gaccgctgcg ccttatccgg taactatcgt cttgagtcca
     7141 acccggtaag acacgactta tcgccactgg cagcagccac tggtaacagg attagcagag
     7201 cgaggtatgt aggcggtgct acagagttct tgaagtggtg gcctaactac ggctacacta
     7261 gaaggacagt atttggtatc tgcgctctgc tgaagccagt taccttcgga aaaagagttg
     7321 gtagctcttg atccggcaaa caaaccaccg ctggtagcgg tggttttttt gtttgcaagc
     7381 agcagattac gcgcagaaaa aaaggatctc aagaagatcc tttgatcttt tctacggggt
     7441 ctgacgctca gtggaacgaa aactcacgtt aagggatttt ggtcatgaga ttatcaaaaa
     7501 ggatcttcac ctagatcctt ttaaattaaa aatgaagttt taaatcaatc taaagtatat
     7561 atgagtaaac ttggtctgac agttaccaat gcttaatcag tgaggcacct atctcagcga
     7621 tctgtctatt tcgttcatcc atagttgcct gactccccgt cgtgtagata actacgatac
     7681 gggagggctt accatctggc cccagtgctg caatgatacc gcgagaccca cgctcaccgg
     7741 ctccagattt atcagcaata aaccagccag ccggaagggc cgagcgcaga agtggtcctg
     7801 caactttatc cgcctccatc cagtctatta attgttgccg ggaagctaga gtaagtagtt
     7861 cgccagttaa tagtttgcgc aacgttgttg ccattgctac aggcatcgtg gtgtcacgct
     7921 cgtcgtttgg tatggcttca ttcagctccg gttcccaacg atcaaggcga gttacatgat
     7981 cccccatgtt gtgcaaaaaa gcggttagct ccttcggtcc tccgatcgtt gtcagaagta
     8041 agttggccgc agtgttatca ctcatggtta tggcagcact gcataattct cttactgtca
     8101 tgccatccgt aagatgcttt tctgtgactg gtgagtactc aaccaagtca ttctgagaat
     8161 agtgtatgcg gcgaccgagt tgctcttgcc cggcgtcaat acgggataat accgcgccac
     8221 atagcagaac tttaaaagtg ctcatcattg gaaaacgttc ttcggggcga aaactctcaa
     8281 ggatcttacc gctgttgaga tccagttcga tgtaacccac tcgtgcaccc aactgatctt
     8341 cagcatcttt tactttcacc agcgtttctg ggtgagcaaa aacaggaagg caaaatgccg
     8401 caaaaaaggg aataagggcg acacggaaat gttgaatact catactcttc ctttttcaat
     8461 attattgaag catttatcag ggttattgtc tcatgagcgg atacatattt gaatgtattt
     8521 agaaaaataa acaaataggg gttccgcgca catttccccg aaaagtgc
//
