>Addgene plasmid #26123 | pCA-mTmG | addgene full sequence | sequence record 448179 | Addgene NGS Result
CACCTAAATTGTAAGCGTTAATATTTTGTTAAAATTCGCGTTAAATTTTTGTTAAATCAGCTCATTTTTT
AACCAATAGGCCGAAATCGGCAAAATCCCTTATAAATCAAAAGAATAGACCGAGATAGGGTTGAGTGTTG
TTCCAGTTTGGAACAAGAGTCCACTATTAAAGAACGTGGACTCCAACGTCAAAGG
[49 nt withheld, positions 196-244]
T
[91 nt withheld, positions 246-336]
G
[124 nt withheld, positions 338-461]
CCCATTCGCCATTCAGGCTGCGCAACTGTTGGGAAGGGCGATCGGTGCGGGCCTCTTCGCTATTACGCCA
GCTGGCGAAAGGGGGATGTGCTGCAAGGCGATTAAGTTGGGTAACGCCAGGGTTTTCCCAGTCACGACGT
TGTAAAACGACGGCCAGTGAATTGTAATACGACTCACTATAGGGCGAATTGGGTACCGGGCCCCCCCTCG
AGGTCGACGGTATCGATAAGCTTCCCTTAATTAACCGTTTAAACAATTCTGCAGGAATCTAGTTATTAAT
AGTAATCAATTACGGGGTCATTAGTTCATAGCCCATATATGGAGTTCCGCGTTACATAACTTACGGTAAA
TGGCCCGCCTGGCTGACCGCCCAACGACCCCCGCCCATTGACGTCAATAATGACGTATGTTCCCATAGTA
ACGCCAATAGGGACTTTCCATTGACGTCAATGGGTGGAGTATTTACGGTAAACTGCCCACTTGGCAGTAC
ATCAAGTGTATCATATGCCAAGTACGCCCCCTATTGACGTCAATGACGGTAAATGGCCCGCCTGGCATTA
TGCCCAGTACATGACCTTATGGGACTTTCCTACTTGGCAGTACATCTACGTATTAGTCATCGCTATTACC
ATGGTCGAGGTGAGCCCCACGTTCTGCTTCACTCTCCCCATCTCCCCCCCCTCCCCACCCCCAATTTTGT
ATTTATTTATTTTTTAATTATTTTGTGCAGCGATGGGGGCGGGGGGGGGGGGGGGGCGCGCGCCRGGSGG
GGSGGGGSGGGGSGRGGGGSGGGGSGGGGSGRGGCGGAGAGGTGCGGCGGCAGCCAATCAGAGCGGCGCG
CTCCGAAAGTTTCCTTTTATGGCGAGGCGGCGGCGGCGGCGGCCCTATAAAAAGCGAAGCGCGCGGCGGG
CGGGAGTCGCTGCGCGCTGCCTTCGCCCCGTGCCCCGCTCCGCCGCCGCCTCGCGCCGCCCGCCCCGGCT
CTGACTGACCGCGTTACTCCCACAGGTGAGCGGGCGGGACGGCCCTTCTCCTCCGGGCTGTAATTAGCGC
TTGGTTTAATGACGGCTTGTTTCTTTTCTGTGGCTGCGTGAAAGCCTTGAGGGGCTCCGGGAGGGCCCTT
TGTGCGGGGGGAGCGGCTCGGGGGGTGCGTGCGTGTGTGTGTGCGTGGGGAGCGCCGCGTGCGGCTCCGC
GCTGCCCGGCGGCTGTGAGCGCTGCGGGCGCGGCGCGGGGCTTTGTGCGCTCCGCAGTGTGCGCGAGGGG
AGCGCGGCCGGGGGCGGTGCCCCGCGGTGCGGGGGGGGCTGCGAGGGGAACAAAGGCTGCGTGCGGGGTG
TGTGCGTGGGGGGGTGAGCAGGGGGTGTGGGCGCGTCGGTCGGGCTGCAACCCCCCCTGCACCCCCCTCC
CCGAGTTGCTGAGCACGGCCCGGCTTCGGGTGCGGGGCTCCGTACGGGGCGTGGCGCGGGGCTCGCCGTG
CCGGGCGGGGGGTGGCGGCAGGTGGGGGTGCCGGGCGGGGCGGGGCCGCCTCGGGCCGGGGRGGGCTCGG
GGGAGGGGCGCGGCGGCCCCCGGAGCGCCGGCGGCTGTCGAGGCGCGGCGAGCCGCAGCCATTGCCTTTT
ATGGTAATCGTGCGAGAGGGCGCAGGGACTTCCTTTGTCCCAAATCTGTGCGGAGCCGAAATCTGGGAGG
CGCCGCCGCACCCCCTCTAGCGGGCGCGGGGCGAAGCGGTGCGGCGCCGGCAGGAAGGAAATGGGCGGGG
AGGGCCTTCGTGCGTCGCCGCGCCGCCGTCCCCTTCTCCCTCTCCAGCCTCGGGGCTGTCCGCGGGGGGA
CGGCTGCCTTCGGGGGGGACGGGGCAGGGCGGGGTTCGGCTTCTGGCGTGTGACCGGCGGCTCTAGAGCC
TCTGCTAACCATGTTCATGCCTTCTTCTTTTTCCTACAGCTCCTGGGCAACGTGCTGGTTATTGTGCTGT
CTCATCATTTTGGCAAAGAATTGATTTGATACCGCGGGCTCGACACTAGTGAACCTCTTCGAGGGACCTA
ATAACTTCGTATAGCATACATTATACGAAGTTATATTAAGGGTTCCGGATCCATGGGTTGCTGTTTCTCC
AAGACCATGGTGAGCAAGGGAGAGGAGGTCATCAAAGAGTTCATGCGCTTCAAGGTGCGCATGGAGGGCT
CCATGAACGGCCACGAGTTCGAGATCGAGGGCGAGGGCGAGGGCCGCCCCTACGAGGGCACCCAGACCGC
CAAGCTGAAGGTGACCAAGGGCGGCCCCCTGCCCTTCGCCTGGGACATCCTGTCCCCCCAGTTCATGTAC
GGCTCCAAGGCGTACGTGAAGCACCCCGCCGACATCCCCGATTACAAGAAGCTGTCCTTCCCCGAGGGCT
TCAAGTGGGAGCGCGTGATGAACTTCGAGGACGGCGGTCTGGTGACCGTGACCCAGGACTCCTCCCTGCA
GGACGGCACGCTGATCTACAAGGTGAAGATGCGCGGCACCAACTTCCCCCCCGACGGCCCCGTAATGCAG
AAGAAGACCATGGGCTGGGAGGCCTCCACCGAGCGCCTGTACCCCCGCGACGGCGTGCTGAAGGGCGAGA
TCCACCAGGCCCTGAAGCTGAAGGACGGCGGCCACTACCTGGTGGAGTTCAAGACCATCTACATGGCCAA
GAAGCCCGTGCAACTGCCCGGCTACTACTACGTGGACACCAAGCTGGACATCACCTCCCACAACGAGGAC
TACACCATCGTGGAACAGTACGAGCGCTCCGAGGGCCGCCACCACCTGTTCCTGGGGCATGGCACCGGCA
GCACCGGCAGCGGCAGCTCCGGCACCGCCTCCTCCGAGGACAACAACATGGCCGTCATCAAAGAGTTCAT
GCGCTTCAAGGTGCGCATGGAGGGCTCCATGAACGGCCACGAGTTCGAGATCGAGGGCGAGGGCGAGGGC
CGCCCCTACGAGGGCACCCAGACCGCCAAGCTGAAGGTGACCAAGGGCGGCCCCCTGCCCTTCGCCTGGG
ACATCCTGTCCCCCCAGTTCATGTACGGCTCCAAGGCGTACGTGAAGCACCCCGCCGACATCCCCGATTA
CAAGAAGCTGTCCTTCCCCGAGGGCTTCAAGTGGGAGCGCGTGATGAACTTCGAGGACGGCGGTCTGGTG
ACCGTGACCCAGGACTCCTCCCTGCAGGACGGCACGCTGATCTACAAGGTGAAGATGCGCGGCACCAACT
TCCCCCCCGACGGCCCCGTAATGCAGAAGAAGACCATGGGCTGGGAGGCCTCCACCGAGCGCCTGTACCC
CCGCGACGGCGTGCTGAAGGGCGAGATCCACCAGGCCCTGAAGCTGAAGGACGGCGGCCGCTACCTGGTG
GAGTTCAAGACCATCTACATGGCCAAGAAGCCCGTGCAACTGCCCGGCTACTACTACGTGGACACCAAGC
TGGACATCACCTCCCACAACGAGGACTACACCATCGTGGAACAGTACGAGCGCTCCGAGGGCCGCCACCA
CCTGTTCCTGTACGGCATGGACGAGCTGTACAAGTAACTCGAGATTCGAGGGATCTTTGTGAAGGAACCT
TACTTCTGTGGTGTGACATAATTGGACAAACTACCTACAGAGATTTAAAGCTCTAAGGTAAATATAAAAT
TTTTAAGTGTATAATGTGTTAAACTACTGATTCTAATTGTTTGTGTATTTTAGATTCCAACCTATGGAAC
TGATGAATGGGAGCAGTGGTGGAATGCCTTTAATGAGGAAAACCTGTTTTGCTCAGAAGAAATGCCATCT
AGTGATGATGAGGCTACTGCTGACTCTCAACATTCTACTCCTCCAAAAAAGAAGAGAAAGGTAGAAGACC
CCAAGGACTTTCCTTCAGAATTGCTAAGTTTTTTGAGTCATGCTGTGTTTAGTAATAGAACTCTTGCTTG
CTTTGCTATTTACACCACAAAGGAAAAAGCTGCACTGCTATACAAGAAAATTATGGAAAAATATTCTGTA
ACCTTTATAAGTAGGCATAACAGTTATAATCATAACATACTGTTTTTTCTTACTCCACACAGGCATAGAG
TGTCTGCTATTAATAACTATGCTCAAAAATTGTGTACCTTTAGCTTTTTAATTTGTAAAGGGGTTAATAA
GGAATATTTGATGTATAGTGCCTTGACTAGAGATCATAATCAGCCATACCACATTTGTAGAGGTTTTACT
TGCTTTAAAAAACCTCCCACACCTCCCCCTGAACCTGAAACATAAAATGAATGCAATTGTTGTTGTTAAC
TTGTTTATTGCAGCTTATAATGGTTACAAATAAAGCAATAGCATCACAAATTTCACAAATAAAGCATTTT
TTTCACTGCATTCTAGTTGTGGTTTGTCCAAACTCATCAATGTATCTTATCATGTCTGGATCTGACATGG
TAAGTAAGCTTGGGCTGCAGGTCGAGGGACCTAATAACTTCGTATAGCATACATTATACGAAGTTATATT
AAGGGTTCCGGATCATCACCGCGGATGGGTTGCTGTTTCTCCAAGACCGCAGCGAAGGGAGAAGCCGCCG
CGGAGAGGCCTGGGGAGGCGGCTGTGGCCTCGTCGCCTTCCAAAGCGAACGGACAGGAGAATGGCCACGT
GAAGGTAGGATCCGTGAGCAAGGGCGAGGAGCTGTTCACCGGGGTGGTGCCCATCCTGGTCGAGCTGGAC
GGCGACGTAAACGGCCACAAGTTCAGCGTGTCCGGCGAGGGCGAGGGCGATGCCACCTACGGCAAGCTGA
CCCTGAAGTTCATCTGCACCACCGGCAAGCTGCCCGTGCCCTGGCCCACCCTCGTGACCACCCTGACCTA
CGGCGTGCAGTGCTTCAGCCGCTACCCCGACCACATGAAGCAGCACGACTTCTTCAAGTCCGCCATGCCC
GAAGGCTACGTCCAGGAGCGCACCATCTTCTTCAAGGACGACGGCAACTACAAGACCCGCGCCGAGGTGA
AGTTCGAGGGCGACACCCTGGTGAACCGCATCGAGCTGAAGGGCATCGACTTCAAGGAGGACGGCAACAT
CCTGGGGCACAAGCTGGAGTACAACTACAACAGCCACAACGTCTATATCATGGCCGACAAGCAGAAGAAC
GGCATCAAGGTGAACTTCAAGATCCGCCACAACATCGAGGACGGCAGCGTGCAGCTCGCCGACCACTACC
AGCAGAACACCCCCATCGGCGACGGCCCCGTGCTGCTGCCCGACAACCACTACCTGAGCACCCAGTCCGC
CCTGAGCAAAGACCCCAACGAGAAGCGCGATCACATGGTCCTGCTGGAGTTCGTGACCGCCGCCGGGATC
ACTCTCGGCATGGACGAGCTGTACAAGTAAAGCGGCCGCTCGAGCCTCGACTGTGCCTTCTAGTTGCCAG
CCATCTGTTGTTTGCCCCTCCCCCGTGCCTTCCTTGACCCTGGAAGGTGCCACTCCCACTGTCCTTTCCT
AATAAAATGAGGAAATTGCATCGCATTGTCTGAGTAGGTGTCATTCTATTCTGGGGGGTGGGGTGGGGCA
GGACAGCAAGGGGGAGGATTGGGAAGACAATAGCAGGCATGCTGGGGATGCGGTGGGCTCTATGGCTTCT
GAGCATAGGATCCCCGAATTCTAGATAACTGATCATAATCAGCCATACCACATTTGTAGAGGTTTTACTT
GCTTTAAAAAACCTCCCACACCTCCCCCTGAACCTGAAACATAAAATGAATGCAATTGTTGTTGTTAACT
TGTTTATTGCAGCTTATAATGGTTACAAATAAAGCAATAGCATCACAAATTTCACAAATAAAGCATTTTT
TTCACTGCATTCTAGTTGTGGTTTGTCCAAACTCATCAATGTATCTTATTTAAATTGGGCGCGCCCAACT
AGTTCTAGAGCGGCCGCCACCGCGGTGGAGCTCCAGCTTTTGTTCCCTTTAGTGAGGGTTAATTTCGAGC
TTGGCGTAATCATGGTCATAGCTGTTTCCTGTGTGAAATTGTTATCCGCTCACAATTCCACACAACATAC
GAGCCGGAAGCATAAAGTGTAAAGCCTGGGGTGCCTAATGAGTGAGCTAACTCACATTAATTGCGTTGCG
CTCACTGCCCGCTTTCCAGTCGGGAAACCTGTCGTGCCAGCTGCATTAATGAATCGGCCAACGCGCGGGG
AGAGGCGGTTTGCGTATTGGGCGCTCTTCCGCTTCCTCGCTCACTGACTCGCTGCGCTCGGTCGTTCGGC
TGCGGCGAGCGGTATCAGCTCACTCAAAGGCGGTAATACGGTTATCCACAGAATCAGGGGATAACGCAGG
AAAGAACATGTGAGCAAAAGGCCAGCAAAAGGCCAGGAACCGTAAAAAGGCCGCGTTGCTGGCGTTTTTC
CATAGGCTCCGCCCCCCTGACGAGCATCACAAAAATCGACGCTCAAGTCAGAGGTGGCGAAACCCGACAG
GACTATAAAGATACCAGGCGTTTCCCCCTGGAAGCTCCCTCGTGCGCTCTCCTGTTCCGACCCTGCCGCT
TACCGGATACCTGTCCGCCTTTCTCCCTTCGGGAAGCGTGGCGCTTTCTCATAGCTCACGCTGTAGGTAT
CTCAGTTCGGTGTAGGTCGTTCGCTCCAAGCTGGGCTGTGTGCACGAACCCCCCGTTCAGCCCGACCGCT
GCGCCTTATCCGGTAACTATCGTCTTGAGTCCAACCCGGTAAGACACGACTTATCGCCACTGGCAGCAGC
CACTGGTAACAGGATTAGCAGAGCGAGGTATGTAGGCGGTGCTACAGAGTTCTTGAAGTGGTGGCCTAAC
TACGGCTACACTAGAAGAACAGTATTTGGTATCTGCGCTCTGCTGAAGCCAGTTACCTTCGGAAAAAGAG
TTGGTAGCTCTTGATCCGGCAAACAAACCACCGCTGGTAGCGGTGGTTTTTTTGTTTGCAAGCAGCAGAT
TACGCGCAGAAAAAAAGGATCTCAAGAAGATCCTTTGATCTTTTCTACGGGGTCTGACGCTCAGTGGAAC
GAAAACTCACGTTAAGGGATTTTGGTCATGAGATTATCAAAAAGGATCTTCACCTAGATCCTTTTAAATT
AAAAATGAAGTTTTAAATCAATCTAAAGTATATATGAGTAAACTTGGTCTGACAGTTACCAATGCTTAAT
CAGTGAGGCACCTATCTCAGCGATCTGTCTATTTCGTTCATCCATAGTTGCCTGACTCCCCGTCGTGTAG
ATAACTACGATACGGGAGGGCTTACCATCTGGCCCCAGTGCTGCAATGATACCGCGAGACCCACGCTCAC
CGGCTCCAGATTTATCAGCAATAAACCAGCCAGCCGGAAGGGCCGAGCGCAGAAGTGGTCCTGCAACTTT
ATCCGCCTCCATCCAGTCTATTAATTGTTGCCGGGAAGCTAGAGTAAGTAGTTCGCCAGTTAATAGTTTG
CGCAACGTTGTTGCCATTGCTACAGGCATCGTGGTGTCACGCTCGTCGTTTGGTATGGCTTCATTCAGCT
CCGGTTCCCAACGATCAAGGCGAGTTACATGATCCCCCATGTTGTGCAAAAAAGCGGTTAGCTCCTTCGG
TCCTCCGATCGTTGTCAGAAGTAAGTTGGCCGCAGTGTTATCACTCATGGTTATGGCAGCACTGCATAAT
TCTCTTACTGTCATGCCATCCGTAAGATGCTTTTCTGTGACTGGTGAGTACTCAACCAAGTCATTCTGAG
AATAGTGTATGCGGCGACCGAGTTGCTCTTGCCCGGCGTCAATACGGGATAATACCGCGCCACATAGCAG
AACTTTAAAAGTGCTCATCATTGGAAAACGTTCTTCGGGGCGAAAACTCTCAAGGATCTTACCGCTGTTG
AGATCCAGTTCGATGTAACCCACTCGTGCACCCAACTGATCTTCAGCATCTTTTACTTTCACCAGCGTTT
CTGGGTGAGCAAAAACAGGAAGGCAAAATGCCGCAAAAAAGGGAATAAGGGCGACACGGAAATGTTGAAT
ACTCATACTCTTCCTTTTTCAATATTATTGAAGCATTTATCAGGGTTATTGTCTCATGAGCGGATACATA
TTTGAATGTATTTAGAAAAATAAACAAATAGGGGTTCCGCGCACATTTCCCCGAAAAGTGC
Features (pLannotate 1.2.2; 29 found; start..end, strand, type, name):
     33..461     -  rep_origin     f1 ori (sequence partly withheld): f1 bacteriophage origin of replication; arrow indicates direction of (+) strand synthesis
    466..623     -  CDS            lacZα (fragment): LacZα fragment of β-galactosidase; lacZ fragment
    626..644     +  promoter       T7 promoter: promoter for bacteriophage T7 RNA polymerase
    653..694     -  misc_feature   MCS (fragment): pBluescript multiple cloning site
    791..1094    +  enhancer       CMV enhancer: human cytomegalovirus immediate early enhancer
   1096..1373    +  promoter       chicken β-actin promoter: No description available
   1374..2390    +  intron         chimeric intron: chimera between introns from chicken β-actin and rabbit β-globin
   2492..2525    +  protein_bind   loxP: Cre-mediated recombination occurs in the 8-bp core sequence (GCATACAT). Cre recombinase
   2568..3997    +  CDS            tdTomato (fragment): tandem dimeric (pseudo-monomeric) derivative of DsRed (Shaner et al., 2004) mammalian codon-optimized
   4013..4087    +  CDS            small t antigen (fragment): SV40 (simian virus 40) small t antigen
   4089..4154    +  intron         small t intron: SV40 (simian virus 40) small t antigen intron
   4284..4304    +  CDS            SV40 NLS: nuclear localization signal of SV40 (simian virus 40) large T antigen
   4623..4706    +  CDS            large T antigen (fragment): large T antigen from SV40 (simian virus 40)
   4729..4863    +  polyA_signal   SV40 poly(A) signal: SV40 polyadenylation signal
   4905..4938    +  protein_bind   loxP: Cre-mediated recombination occurs in the 8-bp core sequence (GCATACAT). Cre recombinase
   4966..5088    +  CDS            MARCKS (fragment): MARCS_CHICK - Experimental evidence at protein level: Swiss-Prot protein existence level 1. MARCKS is the most prominent cellular substrate for protein kinase C. This protein binds calmodulin, actin, and synapsin. MARCKS is a filamentous (F) actin cross-linking protein. From Gallus gallus (Chicken).
   5095..5811    +  CDS            EGFP: the original enhanced GFP (Yang et al., 1996) mammalian codon-optimized
   5832..6056    +  polyA_signal   bGH poly(A) signal: bovine growth hormone polyadenylation signal
   6091..6175    +  CDS            large T antigen (fragment): large T antigen from SV40 (simian virus 40)
   6198..6319    +  polyA_signal   SV40 poly(A) signal: SV40 polyadenylation signal
   6339..6374    -  misc_feature   MCS (fragment): pBluescript multiple cloning site
   6387..6405    -  promoter       T3 promoter: promoter for bacteriophage T3 RNA polymerase
   6450..6466    -  protein_bind   lac operator: The lac repressor binds to the lac operator to inhibit transcription in E. coli. This inhibition can be relieved by adding lactose or isopropyl-β-D-thiogalactopyranoside (IPTG). lac repressor encoded by lacI
   6474..6504    -  promoter       lac promoter: promoter for the E. coli lac operon
   6519..6540    -  protein_bind   CAP binding site: CAP binding activates transcription in the presence of cAMP. E. coli catabolite activator protein
   6553..6645    -  CDS            lacI (fragment): lac repressor; lacI; The lac repressor binds to the lac operator to inhibit transcription in E. coli. This inhibition can be relieved by adding lactose or isopropyl-β-D-thiogalactopyranoside (IPTG).
   6828..7416    -  rep_origin     ori: high-copy-number ColE1/pMB1/pBR322/pUC origin of replication
   7587..8447    -  CDS            AmpR: β-lactamase; bla; confers resistance to ampicillin, carbenicillin, and related antibiotics
   8448..8552    -  promoter       AmpR promoter: bla
