>Addgene plasmid #26123 | pCA-mTmG Sequencing Result | analyzer sequence | sequence record 364691
NNNNNNNNNNNNNNNNNNNNNNNNNNNNNNNNNNNNNNNNNNNNNNNNNNNNNNNNNNNNNNNNNNNNNN
NNNNNNNNNNNNNNNNNNNNNNNNNNNNNNNNNNNNNNNNNNNNNNNNNNCCCKWTKTTKTTTTTTTKTT
TTTTTTNANWYTTTTKKGGGGGGGGGGGGGGGGGGGGGGGGGGGGGGGGCGCGSGCSGGGSGGGGCGGGG
SGGGGCGRGGGGCGGGGCGGGGCGAGGCGGAGAGGTGCGGCGGCAGCCAATCAGAGCGGCGCGCTCCGAA
AGTTTCCTTTTATGGCGAGGCGGCGGCGGCGGCGGCCCTATAAAAAGCGAAGCGCGCGGCGGGCGGGAGT
CGCTGCGCGCTGCCTTCGCCCCGTGCCCCGCTCCGCCGCCGCCTCGCGCCGCCCGCCCCGGCTCTGACTG
ACCGCGTTACTCCCACAGGTGAGCGGGCGGGACGGCCCTTCTCCTCCGGGCTGTAATTAGCGCTTGGTTT
AATGACGGCTTGTTTCTTTTCTGTGGCTGCGTGAAAGCCTTGAGGGGCTCCGGGAGGGCCCTTTGTGCGG
GGGGAGCGGCTCGGGGGGTGCGTGCGTGTGTGTGTGCGTGGGGAGCGCCGCGTGCGGCTCCGCGCTGCCC
GGCGGCTGTGAGCGCTGCGGGCGCGGCGCGGGGCTTTGTGCGCTCCGCAGTGTGCGCGAGGGGAGCGCGG
CCGGGGGCGGTGCCCCGCGGTGCGGGGGGGGCTGCGAGGGGAACAAAGGCTGCGTGCGGGGTGTGTGCGT
GGGGGGGTGAGCAGGGGGTGTGGGCGCGTCGGTCGGGCTGCAACCCCCCCTGCACCCCCCTCCCCGAGTT
GCTGAGCACGGCCCGGCTTCGGGTGCGGGGCTCCGTACGGGGCGTGGCGCGGGGCTCGCCGTGCCGGGCG
GGGGGTGGCGGCAGGTGGGGGTGCCGGGCGGGGCGGGGCCGCCTCGGGCCGGGGAGGGCTCGGGGGAGGG
GCGCGGCGGCCCCCGGAGCGCCGGCGGCTGTCGAGGCGCGGCGAGCCGCAGCCATTGCCTTTTATGGTAA
TCGTGCGAGAGGGCGCAGGGACTTCCTTTGTCCCAAATCTGTGCGGAGCCGAAATCTGGGAGGCGCCGCC
GCACCCCCTCTAGCGGGCGCGGGGCGAAGCGGTGCGGCGCCGGCAGGAAGGAAATGGGCGGGGAGGGCCT
TCGTGCGTCGCCGCGCCGCCGTCCCCTTCTCCCTCTCCAGCCTCGGGGCTGTCCGCGGGGGGACGGCTGC
CTTCGGGGGGGACGGGGCAGGGCGGGGTTCGGCTTCTGGCGTGTGACCGGCGGCTCTAGAGCCTCTGCTA
ACCATGTTCATGCCTTCTTCTTTTTCCTACAGCTCCTGGGCAACGTGCTGGTTATTGTGCTGTCTCATCA
TTTTGGCAAAGAATTGATTTGATACCGCGGGCTCGACACTAGTGAACCTCTTCGAGGGACCTAATAACTT
CGTATAGCATACATTATACGAAGTTATATTAAGGGTTCCGGATCCATGGGTTGCTGTTTCTCCAAGACCA
TGGTGAGCAAGGGAGAGGAGGTCATCAAAGAGTTCATGCGCTTCAAGGTGCGCATGGAGGGCTCCATGAA
CGGCCACGAGTTCGAGATCGAGGGCGAGGGCGAGGGCCGCCCCTACGAGGGCACCCAGACCGCCAAGCTG
AAGGTGACCAAGGGCGGCCCCCTGCCCTTCGCCTGGGACATCCTGTCCCCCCAGTTCATGTACGGCTCCA
AGGCGTACGTGAAGCACCCCGCCGACATCCCCGATTACAAGAAGCTGTCCTTCCCCGAGGGCTTCAAGTG
GGAGCGCGTGATGAACTTCGAGGACGGCGGTCTGGTGACCGTGACCCAGGACTCCTCCCTGCAGGACGGC
ACGCTGATCTACAAGGTGAAGATGCGCGGCACCAACTTCCCCCCCGACGGCCCCGTAATGCAGAAGAAGA
CCATGGGCTGGGAGGCCTCCACCGAGCGCCTGTACCCCCGCGACGGCGTGCTGAAGGGCGAGATCCACCA
GGCCCTGAAGCTGAAGGACGGCGGCCRCTACCTGGTGGAGTTCAAGACCATCTACATGGCCAAGAAGCCC
GTGCAACTGCCCGGCTACTACTACGTGGACACCAAGCTGGACATCACCTCCCACAACGAGGACTACACCA
TCGTGGAACAGTACGAGCGCTCCGAGGGCCGCCACCACCTGTTCCTGTACGGCATGGACGAGCTGTACAA
GTAACTCGAGATTCGAGGGATCTTTGTGAAGGAACCTTACTTCTGTGGTGTGACATAATTGGACAAACTA
CCTACAGAGATTTAAAGCTCTAAGGTAAATATAAAATTTTTAAGTGTATAATGTGTTAAACTACTGATTC
TAATTGTTTGTGTATTTTAGATTCCAACCTATGGAACTGATGAATGGGAGCAGTGGTGGAATGCCTTTAA
TGAGGAAAACCTGTTTTGCTCAGAAGAAATGCCATCTAGTGATGATGAGGCTACTGCTGACTCTCAACAT
TCTACTCCTCCAAAAAAGAAGAGAAAGGTAGAAGACCCCAAGGACTTTCCTTCAGAATTGCTAAGTTTTT
TGAGTCATGCTGTGTTTAGTAATAGAACTCTTGCTTGCTTTGCTATTTACACCACAAAGGAAAAAGCTGC
ACTGCTATACAAGAAAATTATGGAAAAATATTCTGTAACCTTTATAAGTAGGCATAACAGTTATAATCAT
AACATACTGTTTTTTCTTACTCCACACAGGCATAGAGTGTCTGCTATTAATAACTATGCTCAAAAATTGT
GTACCTTTAGCTTTTTAATTTGTAAAGGGGTTAATAAGGAATATTTGATGTATAGTGCCTTGACTAGAGA
TCATAATCAGCCATACCACATTTGTAGAGGTTTTACTTGCTTTAAAAAACCTCCCACACCTCCCCCTGAA
CCTGAAACATAAAATGAATGCAATTGTTGTTGTTAACTTGTTTATTGCAGCTTATAATGGTTACAAATAA
AGCAATAGCATCACAAATTTCACAAATAAAGCATTTTTTTCACTGCATTCTAGTTGTGGTTTGTCCAAAC
TCATCAATGTATCTTATCATGTCTGGATCTGACATGGTAAGTAAGCTTGGGCTGCAGGTCGAGGGACCTA
ATAACTTCGTATAGCATACATTATACGAAGTTATATTAAGGGTTCCGGATCATCACCGCGGATGGGTTGC
TGTTTCTCCAAGACCGCAGCGAAGGGAGAAGCCGCCGCGGAGAGGCCTGGGGAGGCGGCTGTGGCCTCGT
CGCCTTCCAAAGCGAACGGACAGGAGAATGGCCACGTGAAGGTAGGATCCGTGAGCAAGGGCGAGGAGCT
GTTCACCGGGGTGGTGCCCATCCTGGTCGAGCTGGACGGCGACGTAAACGGCCACAAGTTCAGCGTGTCC
GGCGAGGGCGAGGGCGATGCCACCTACGGCAAGCTGACCCTGAAGTTCATCTGCACCACCGGCAAGCTGC
CCGTGCCCTGGCCCACCCTCGTGACCACCCTGACCTACGGCGTGCAGTGCTTCAGCCGCTACCCCGACCA
CATGAAGCAGCACGACTTCTTCAAGTCCGCCATGCCCGAAGGCTACGTCCAGGAGCGCACCATCTTCTTC
AAGGACGACGGCAACTACAAGACCCGCGCCGAGGTGAAGTTCGAGGGCGACACCCTGGTGAACCGCATCG
AGCTGAAGGGCATCGACTTCAAGGAGGACGGCAACATCCTGGGGCACAAGCTGGAGTACAACTACAACAG
CCACAACGTCTATATCATGGCCGACAAGCAGAAGAACGGCATCAAGGTGAACTTCAAGATCCGCCACAAC
ATCGAGGACGGCAGCGTGCAGCTCGCCGACCACTACCAGCAGAACACCCCCATCGGCGACGGCCCCGTGC
TGCTGCCCGACAACCACTACCTGAGCACCCAGTCCGCCCTGAGCAAAGACCCCAACGAGAAGCGCGATCA
CATGGTCCTGCTGGAGTTCGTGACCGCCGCCGGGATCACTCTCGGCATGGACGAGCTGTACAAGTAAAGC
GGCCGCTCGAGCCTCGACTGTGCCTTCTAGTTGCCAGCCATCTGTTGTTTGCCCCTCCCCCGTGCCTTCC
TTGACCCTGGAAGGTGCCACTCCCACTGTCCTTTCCTAATAAAATGAGGAAATTGCATCGCATTGTCTGA
GTAGGTGTCATTCTATTCTGGGGGGTGGGGTGGGGCAGGACAGCAAGGGGGAGGATTGGGAAGACAATAG
CAGGCATGCTGGGGATGCGGTGGGCTCTATGGCTTCTGAGCATAGGATCCCCGAATTCTAGATAACTGAT
CATAATCAGCCATACCACATTTGTAGAGGTTTTACTTGCTTTAAAAAACCTCCCACACCTCCCCCTGAAC
CTGAAACATAAAATGAATGCAATTGTTGTTGTTAACTTGTTTATTGCAGCTTATAATGGTTACAAATAAA
GCAATAGCATCACAAATTTCACAAATAAAGCATTTTTTTCACTGCATTCTAGTTGTGGTTTGTCCAAACT
CATCAATGTATCTTATTTAAATTGGGCGCGCCCAACTAGTTCTAGAGCGGCCGCCACCGCGGTGGAGCTC
CAGCTTTTGTTCCCTTTAGTGAGGGTTAATTTCGAGCTTGGCGTAATCATGGTCATAGCTGTTTCCTGTG
TGAAATTGTTATCCGCTCACAATTCCACACAACATACGAGCCGGAAGCATAAAGTGTAAAGCCTGGGGTG
CCTAATGAGTGAGCTAACTCACATTAATTGCGTTGCGCTCACTGCCCGCTTTCCAGTCGGGAAACCTGTC
GTGCCAGCTGCATTAATGAATCGGCCAACGCGCGGGGAGAGGCGGTTTGCGTATTGGGCGCTCTTCCGCT
TCCTCGCTCACTGACTCGCTGCGCTCGGTCGTTCGGCTGCGGCGAGCGGTATCAGCTCACTCAAAGGCGG
TAATACGGTTATCCACAGAATCAGGGGATAACGCAGGAAAGAACATGTGAGCAAAAGGCCAGCAAAAGGC
CAGGAACCGTAAAAAGGCCGCGTTGCTGGCGTTTTTCCATAGGCTCCGCCCCCCTGACGAGCATCACAAA
AATCGACGCTCAAGTCAGAGGTGGCGAAACCCGACAGGACTATAAAGATACCAGGCGTTTCCCCCTGGAA
GCTCCCTCGTGCGCTCTCCTGTTCCGACCCTGCCGCTTACCGGATACCTGTCCGCCTTTCTCCCTTCGGG
AAGCGTGGCGCTTTCTCATAGCTCACGCTGTAGGTATCTCAGTTCGGTGTAGGTCGTTCGCTCCAAGCTG
GGCTGTGTGCACGAACCCCCCGTTCAGCCCGACCGCTGCGCCTTATCCGGTAACTATCGTCTTGAGTCCA
ACCCGGTAAGACACGACTTATCGCCACTGGCAGCAGCCACTGGTAACAGGATTAGCAGAGCGAGGTATGT
AGGCGGTGCTACAGAGTTCTTGAAGTGGTGGCCTAACTACGGCTACACTAGAAGAACAGTATTTGGTATC
TGCGCTCTGCTGAAGCCAGTTACCTTCGGAAAAAGAGTTGGTAGCTCTTGATCCGGCAAACAAACCACCG
CTGGTAGCGGTGGTTTTTTTGTTTGCAAGCAGCAGATTACGCGCAGAAAAAAAGGATCTCAAGAAGATCC
TTTGATCTTTTCTACGGGGTCTGACGCTCAGTGGAACGAAAACTCACGTTAAGGGATTTTGGTCATGAGA
TTATCAAAAAGGATCTTCACCTAGATCCTTTTAAATTAAAAATGAAGTTTTAAATCAATCTAAAGTATAT
ATGAGTAAACTTGGTCTGACAGTTACCAATGCTTAATCAGTGAGGCACCTATCTCAGCGATCTGTCTATT
TCGTTCATCCATAGTTGCCTGACTCCCCGTCGTGTAGATAACTACGATACGGGAGGGCTTACCATCTGGC
CCCAGTGCTGCAATGATACCGCGAGACCCACGCTCACCGGCTCCAGATTTATCAGCAATAAACCAGCCAG
CCGGAAGGGCCGAGCGCAGAAGTGGTCCTGCAACTTTATCCGCCTCCATCCAGTCTATTAATTGTTGCCG
GGAAGCTAGAGTAAGTAGTTCGCCAGTTAATAGTTTGCGCAACGTTGTTGCCATTGCTACAGGCATCGTG
GTGTCACGCTCGTCGTTTGGTATGGCTTCATTCAGCTCCGGTTCCCAACGATCAAGGCGAGTTACATGAT
CCCCCATGTTGTGCAAAAAAGCGGTTAGCTCCTTCGGTCCTCCGATCGTTGTCAGAAGTAAGTTGGCCGC
AGTGTTATCACTCATGGTTATGGCAGCACTGCATAATTCTCTTACTGTCATGCCATCCGTAAGATGCTTT
TCTGTGACTGGTGAGTACTCAACCAAGTCATTCTGAGAATAGTGTATGCGGCGACCGAGTTGCTCTTGCC
CGGCGTCAATACGGGATAATACCGCGCCACATAGCAGAACTTTAAAAGTGCTCATCATTGGAAAACGTTC
TTCGGGGCGAAAACTCTCAAGGATCTTACCGCTGTTGAGATCCAGTTCGATGTAACCCACTCGTGCACCC
AACTGATCTTCAGCATCTTTTACTTTCACCAGCGTTTCTGGGTGAGCAAAAACAGGAAGGCAAAATGCCG
CAAAAAAGGGAATAAGGGCGACACGGAAATGTTGAATACTCATACTCTTCCTTTTTCAATATTATTGAAG
CATTTATCAGGGTTATTGTCTCATGAGCGGATACATATTTGAATGTATTTAGAAAAATAAACAAATAGGG
GTTCCGCGCACATTTCCCCGAAAAGTGCCACCTAAATTGTAAGCGTTAATATTTTGTTAAAATTCGCGTT
AAATTTTTGTTAAATCAGCTCATTTTTTAACCAATAGGCCGAAATCGGCAAAATCCCTTATAAATCAAAA
GAATAGACCGAGATAGGGTTGAGTGTTGTTCCAGTTTGGAACAAGAGTCCACTATTAAAGAACGTGGACT
CCAACGTCAAAGG
[49 nt withheld, positions 7014-7062]
T
[91 nt withheld, positions 7064-7154]
G
[124 nt withheld, positions 7156-7279]
CCCATTCGCCATTCAGGCTGCGCAACTGTTGGGAAGGGCGATCGGTGCGGGCCTCTTCGCTATTACGCCA
GCTGGCGAAAGGGGGATGTGCTGCAAGGCGATTAAGTTGGGTAACGCCAGGGTTTTCCCAGTCACGACGT
TGTAAAACGACGGCCAGTGAATTGTAATACGACTCACTATAGGGCGAATTGGGTACCGGGCCCCCCCTCG
AGGTCGACGGTATCGATAAGCTTCCCTTAATTAACCGTTTAAACAATTCTGCAGGAATCTAGTTATTAAT
AGTAATCAATTACGGGGTCATTAGTTCATAGCCCATATATGGAGTTCCGCGTTACATAACTTACGGTAAA
TGGCCCGCCTGGCTGACCGCCCAACGACCCCCGCCCATTGACGTCAATAATGACGTATGTTCCCATAGTA
ACGCCAATAGGGACTTTCCATTGACGTCAATGGGTGGAGTATTTACGGTAAACTGCCCACTTGGCAGTAC
ATCAAGTGTATCATATGCCAAGTACGCCCCCTATTGACGTCAATGACGGTAAATGGCCCGCCTGGCATTA
TGCCCAGTACATGACCTTATGGGACTTTCCTACTTGGCAGTACATCTACGTATTAGTCATCGCTATTACC
ATGGTCGAGGTGAGCCCCACGTTCTGCTTCACTCTCCCCATCTCCCCCCCCTCCCCACCCCCAATTTTGT
ATTTATTTATTTTTTAATTATTTTGTGCAGCGATGGGGGCGGGGGGGGGGGGGGGGNGGNCGCSCRNNNG
GGGGGGGGGGGGGGGGGGGGGGGGGGGGGGGGGGGGGGGGGGGGGGGGGGGGGGGGGGGGGGGNNNGGGG
GGGGGGGGGGGGGGGKGGGGKGNGGGGGGGGGGGGGGGGGGGGGGGGGGGGGGGGGGGGGGGGGGGGGGG
GGGGGGGGGGGGGGGN
Features (pLannotate 1.2.2; 34 found; start..end, strand, type, name):
    168..345     +  promoter       chicken β-actin promoter (fragment): No description available
    346..1362    +  intron         chimeric intron: chimera between introns from chicken β-actin and rabbit β-globin
   1464..1497    +  protein_bind   loxP: Cre-mediated recombination occurs in the 8-bp core sequence (GCATACAT). Cre recombinase
   1540..2241    +  CDS            dTomato: dimeric variant of DsRed fluorescent protein (Shaner et al., 2004) mammalian codon-optimized
   2259..2333    +  CDS            small t antigen (fragment): SV40 (simian virus 40) small t antigen
   2335..2400    +  intron         small t intron: SV40 (simian virus 40) small t antigen intron
   2530..2550    +  CDS            SV40 NLS: nuclear localization signal of SV40 (simian virus 40) large T antigen
   2869..2952    +  CDS            large T antigen (fragment): large T antigen from SV40 (simian virus 40)
   2975..3109    +  polyA_signal   SV40 poly(A) signal: SV40 polyadenylation signal
   3151..3184    +  protein_bind   loxP: Cre-mediated recombination occurs in the 8-bp core sequence (GCATACAT). Cre recombinase
   3212..3334    +  CDS            MARCKS (fragment): MARCS_CHICK - Experimental evidence at protein level: Swiss-Prot protein existence level 1. MARCKS is the most prominent cellular substrate for protein kinase C. This protein binds calmodulin, actin, and synapsin. MARCKS is a filamentous (F) actin cross-linking protein. From Gallus gallus (Chicken).
   3341..4057    +  CDS            EGFP: the original enhanced GFP (Yang et al., 1996) mammalian codon-optimized
   4078..4302    +  polyA_signal   bGH poly(A) signal: bovine growth hormone polyadenylation signal
   4337..4421    +  CDS            large T antigen (fragment): large T antigen from SV40 (simian virus 40)
   4444..4565    +  polyA_signal   SV40 poly(A) signal: SV40 polyadenylation signal
   4585..4620    -  misc_feature   MCS (fragment): pBluescript multiple cloning site
   4633..4651    -  promoter       T3 promoter: promoter for bacteriophage T3 RNA polymerase
   4696..4712    -  protein_bind   lac operator: The lac repressor binds to the lac operator to inhibit transcription in E. coli. This inhibition can be relieved by adding lactose or isopropyl-β-D-thiogalactopyranoside (IPTG). lac repressor encoded by lacI
   4720..4750    -  promoter       lac promoter: promoter for the E. coli lac operon
   4765..4786    -  protein_bind   CAP binding site: CAP binding activates transcription in the presence of cAMP. E. coli catabolite activator protein
   4799..4891    -  CDS            lacI (fragment): lac repressor; lacI; The lac repressor binds to the lac operator to inhibit transcription in E. coli. This inhibition can be relieved by adding lactose or isopropyl-β-D-thiogalactopyranoside (IPTG).
   5074..5662    -  rep_origin     ori: high-copy-number ColE1/pMB1/pBR322/pUC origin of replication
   5833..6693    -  CDS            AmpR: β-lactamase; bla; confers resistance to ampicillin, carbenicillin, and related antibiotics
   6694..6798    -  promoter       AmpR promoter: bla
   6851..7279    -  rep_origin     f1 ori (sequence partly withheld): f1 bacteriophage origin of replication; arrow indicates direction of (+) strand synthesis
   7284..7441    -  CDS            lacZα (fragment): LacZα fragment of β-galactosidase; lacZ fragment
   7444..7462    +  promoter       T7 promoter: promoter for bacteriophage T7 RNA polymerase
   7471..7512    -  misc_feature   MCS (fragment): pBluescript multiple cloning site
   7609..7912    +  enhancer       CMV enhancer: human cytomegalovirus immediate early enhancer
   7914..8035    +  promoter       chicken β-actin promoter (fragment): contains a 21-bp deletion relative to the standard chicken β-actin promoter
   8049..8070    +  promoter       chicken β-actin promoter (fragment): No description available
   8089..8110    +  promoter       chicken β-actin promoter (fragment): No description available
   8143..8164    +  promoter       chicken β-actin promoter (fragment): No description available
   8181..8202    +  promoter       chicken β-actin promoter (fragment): No description available
