[The description below was written by a language model from this plasmid's Addgene catalogue record, the feature table of its GenBank file and pLannotate feature annotations shown in this document.]
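Description:
pCA-mTmG is a mammalian expression plasmid carrying a Cre-dependent, two-colour fluorescent reporter cassette in the pCA-HZ2 backbone, which the feature tables show to be pBluescript-derived. It retains lacZα and multiple cloning site fragments, flanking T7 and T3 promoters, and an f1 phage origin. It replicates in E. coli from a high-copy ColE1/pUC origin and is selected with ampicillin through the bla (AmpR) gene.

The payload is driven by the CAG promoter, made up of the CMV immediate-early enhancer, the chicken β-actin promoter and a chimeric β-actin/β-globin intron, which gives strong, broad expression in mammalian cells. Downstream, two same-orientation loxP sites flank a tdTomato coding sequence followed by SV40 small t intron and late-region sequences ending in an SV40 poly(A) signal. This poly(A) signal terminates transcription, so only the red protein is made before recombination. After the second loxP lies EGFP, preceded by a short MARCKS-derived fragment that serves as the N-terminal membrane tag, and followed by bGH and SV40 poly(A) signals. The catalogue describes the insert as membrane-tagged. The tables annotate the MARCKS fragment only upstream of EGFP, and the short gap between the first loxP and tdTomato carries no annotation. Cre excises the floxed tdTomato-stop unit, switching cells from membrane red (mT) to membrane green (mG) fluorescence.

The insert is named a "precursor" of mT/mG, and the plasmid suits transfection-based testing of Cre activity. The records disagree on size. The full sequences are about 8.6 kb, whereas the catalogue figures sum to roughly 10.5 kb. A shorter assembled sequencing result shows only a single dTomato copy and a fragmented β-actin promoter, probably a consequence of collapsed repeats in assembly.
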