Addgene plasmid #26123: pCA-mTmG
Depositing lab: Liqun Luo. Depositing organization: Stanford University.
Backbone
  Vector backbone: pCA-HZ2
  Backbone size w/o insert (bp): 5000
  Vector type: Mammalian Expression
Growth in bacteria
  Bacterial resistance: Ampicillin, 100 μg/mL
  Growth temperature: 37°C
  Growth strain: DH5alpha
  Copy number: High Copy
Gene/Insert
  Gene/Insert name: Precursor mT/mG (alt names: tdTomato; mT; EGFP)
  Species: Aquorea victoria
  Insert size (bp): 5500
  Tag / fusion protein: membrane tag (N terminal on insert)
  Cloning method: Restriction Enzyme; 5′ cloning site SalI (not destroyed); 3′ cloning site NdeI (not destroyed)
  Sequencing primers: 5′ n/a
Terms and licenses: Academic/Nonprofit Terms; Industry Terms: Not Available to Industry
How to cite: pCA-mTmG was a gift from Liqun Luo (Addgene plasmid # 26123 ; http://n2t.net/addgene:26123 ; RRID:Addgene_26123)
